>Addgene plasmid #234359 | NP-11-64-1 | addgene full sequence | sequence record 467655 | Addgene NGS Result
[814 nt withheld, positions 1-814]
TAATAGCCTGCAGGACCGGTGGTGACCTCGCAGCATAGATTACCATGCTTAAGCAATTGAACGAGAAAAG
CCAACCTGCGGGTTGGCTTTTTTATGCAACGCGTTTACTGCGCGGCGCGCTTGCGGCGCTCCATCATGCG
CAGCACGAAGGGCGTGAAGATCAGCTGCATGGCCAGCTCCATCTTGCCGCCGGGCACCACGATGGTGTTG
GCGCGCGACATGAAGGAGTCGTGGATCATGCTCAGCAGGTACTGGAAGTCGATCCCCTTCGGGTTGGCAA
AGCGGATCACCACCATGCTTTCATCGGGCGCGGGGATTTCGCGCGAGATAAAGGGGTTGGACGTATCCAC
GCACGGCACGCGCTGGAAGTTCACATGCGTGCGCGAGAACTGCGGACAGATGTAATTCACGTAGTCCGGC
ATGCGGCGCAGGATGGTGTCGGTCACGGCCTCGGTCGAATAGCCGCGCTGCTTCTTGTCGCGCCAGAGCT
TCTGGATCCATTCCAGGTTGATGACAGGGACCACGCCGATCAGCAGGTTGGGATACTGGGCGACATTGAC
CGAATCGGTGACCACGCCGCCGTGCAGGCCCTCGTAGAACAGCAGATCGGTATCGGCCGGCAGCGGCTCC
CACTGCGTGAAGGTGCCGGGTTCCTGCCCGAACGGCGCGGCTTCCTCCGGGCTATGCAGGTAGTGCCGGT
GCATGCCCGTGCCGGTTTCGGCATAGGAGCGGAACAGGTTCTCCAGCTCGCCGAACAGGTTGTTCTCCTC
GCCGAAGTGGCTGAAGTTCATATTGCCGGTGCGCTCGGCCTCGGCCATCTTGACCTTCATCTCGGCGCGG
TCATAGCGGTGGAAGCTGTCGCCTTCGATCACCACTGACTTCACGCCCTCGCGGCGGAAGATGTTCTCGA
AGGTACGGGTCACCGACGTGGTTCCGGCGCCCGAGGAGCCGGTGATGGCGATAATGGGATAACGTTCTGA
CATAAAAAACCTCCTAGCACATTATCAGTGCTCAGTATCTCTATCACTGATAGGGATGTCAATCTCTATC
ACTGATAGGGACTCGAGGGGCCCCGCGGAACCCCTATTTGTTTATTTTTCTAAATACATTCAAATATGTA
TCCGCTCATGAGACAATAACCCTGATAAATGCTTCAATAATATTGAAAAAGGAAGAGTATGTCTAGATTA
GATAAAAGTAAAGTGATTAACAGCGCATTAGAGCTGCTTAATGAGGTCGGAATCGAAGGTTTAACAACCC
GTAAACTCGCCCAGAAGCTAGGTGTAGAGCAGCCTACATTGTATTGGCATGTAAAAAATAAGCGGGCTTT
GCTCGACGCCTTAGCCATTGAGATGTTAGATAGGCACCATACTCACTTTTGCCCTTTAGAAGGGGAAAGC
TGGCAAGATTTTTTACGTAATAACGCTAAAAGTTTTAGATGTGCTTTACTAAGTCATCGCGATGGAGCAA
AAGTACATTTAGGTACACGGCCTACAGAAAAACAGTATGAAACTCTCGAAAATCAATTAGCCTTTTTATG
CCAACAAGGTTTTTCACTAGAGAATGCATTATATGCACTCAGCGCTGTGGGGCATTTTACTTTAGGTTGC
GTATTGGAAGATCAAGAGCATCAAGTCGCTAAAGAAGAAAGGGAAACACCTACTACTGATAGTATGCCGC
CATTATTACGACAAGCTATCGAATTATTTGATCACCAAGGTGCAGAGCCAGCCTTCTTATTCGGCCTTGA
ATTGATCATATGCGGATTAGAAAAACAACTTAAATGTGAAAGTGGGTCTTAAGACGTCTGATCGGCACGT
AAGAGGTTCCAACTTTCACCATAATGAAATAAGATCACTACCGGGCGTATTTTTTGAGTTATCGAGATTT
TCAGGAGCTAAGGAAGCTAAAATGGAGAAAAAAATCACTGGATATACCACCGTTGATATATCCCAATGGC
ATCGTAAAGAACATTTTGAGGCATTTCAGTCAGTTGCTCAATGTACCTATAACCAGACCGTTCAGCTGGA
TATTACGGCCTTTTTAAAGACCGTAAAGAAAAATAAGCACAAGTTTTATCCGGCCTTTATTCACATTCTT
GCCCGCCTGATGAATGCTCATCCGGAATTCCGTATGGCAATGAAAGACGGTGAGCTGGTGATATGGGATA
GTGTTCACCCTTGTTACACCGTTTTCCATGAGCAAACTGAAACGTTTTCATCGCTCTGGAGTGAATACCA
CGACGATTTCCGGCAGTTTCTACACATATATTCGCAAGATGTGGCGTGTTACGGTGAAAACCTGGCCTAT
TTCCCTAAAGGGTTTATTGAGAATATGTTTTTCGTCTCAGCCAATCCCTGGGTGAGTTTCACCAGTTTTG
ATTTAAACGTGGCCAATATGGACAACTTCTTCGCCCCCGTTTTCACCATGGGCAAATATTATACGCAAGG
CGACAAGGTGCTGATGCCGCTGGCGATTCAGGTTCATCATGCCGTTTGTGATGGCTTCCATGTCGGCAGA
ATGCTTAATGAATTACAACAGTACTGCGATGAGTGGCAGGGCGGGGCGTAAGAGCTCGCTTGGACTCCTG
TTGATAGATCCAGTAATGACCTCAGAACTCCATCTGGATTTGTTCAGAACGCTCGGTTGCCGCCGGGCGT
TTTTTATTGGTGAGAATCCAAGCACTAGTAACAACTTATATCGTATGGGGCTGACTTCAGGTGCTACATT
TGAAGAGATAAATTGCACTGAAATCTAGAAATATTTTATCTGATTAATAAGATGATCTTCTTGAGATCGT
TTTGGTCTGCGCGTAATCTCTTGCTCTGAAAACGAAAAAACCGCCTTGCAGGGCGGTTTTTCGAAGGTTC
TCTGAGCTACCAACTCTTTGAACCGAGGTAACTGGCTTGGAGGAGCGCAGTCACCAAAACTTGTCCTTTC
AGTTTAGCCTTAACCGGCGCATGACTTCAAGACTAACTCCTCTAAATCAATTACCAGTGGCTGCTGCCAG
TGGTGCTTTTGCATGTCTTTCCGGGTTGGACTCAAGACGATAGTTACCGGATAAGGCGCAGCGGTCGGAC
TGAACGGGGGGTTCGTGCATACAGTCCAGCTTGGAGCGAACTGCCTACCCGGAACTGAGTGTCAGGCGTG
GAATGAGACAAACGCGGCCATAACAGCGGAATGACACCGGTAAACCGAAAGGCAGGAACAGGAGAGCGCA
CGAGGGAGCCGCCAGGGGGAAACGCCTGGTATCTTTATAGTCCTGTCGGGTTTCGCCACCACTGATTTGA
GCGTCAGATTTCGTGATGCTTGTCAGGGGGGCGGAGCCTATGGAAAAACGGCTTTGCCGCGGCCCTCTCA
CTTCCCTGTTAAGTATCTTCCTGGCATCTTCCAGGAAATCTCCGCCCCGTTCGTAAGCCATTTCCGCTCG
CCGCAGTCGAACGACCGAGCGTAGCGAGTCAGTGAGCGAGGAAGCGGAATATATCCCTAGGAGAAATCAT
CCTTAGCGAAAGCTAAGGATTTTTTTTATCTGGCTGGGAGTTCGTAGACGGAAACAAACGCAGAATCCAA
GCTCACTGCCCGCTTTCCAGTCGGGAAACCTGTCGTGCCAGCTGCATTAATGAATCGGCCAACGCGCGGG
GAGAGGCGGTTTGCGTATTGGGCGCCAGGGTGGTTTTTCTTTTCACCAGTGAAACGGGCAACAGCTGATT
GCCCTTCACCGCCTGGCCCTGAGAGAGTTGCAGCAAGCGGTCCACGCTGGTTTGCCCCAGCAGGCGAAAA
TCCTGTTTGATGGTGGTTAACGGCGGGATATAACATGAGCTGTCTTCGGTATCGTCGTATCCCACTACCG
AGATATCCGCACCAACGCGCAGCCCGGACTCGGTAATGGCGCGCATTGCGCCCAGCGCCATCTGATCGTT
GGCAACCAGCATCGCAGTGGGAACGATGCCCTCATTCAGCATTTGCATGGTTTGTTGAAAACCGGACATG
GCACTCCAGTCGCCTTCCCGTTCCGCTATCGGCTGAATTTGATTGCGAGTGAGATATTTATGCCAGCCAG
CCAGACGCAGACGCGCCGAGACAGAACTTAATGGGCCCGCTAACAGCGCGATTTGCTGGTGACCCAATGC
GACCAGATGCTCCACGCCCAGTCGCGTACCGTCTTCATGGGAGAAAATAATACTGTTGATGGGTGTCTGG
TCAGAGACATCAAGAAATAACGCCGGAACATTAGTGCAGGCAGCTTCCACAGCAATGGCATCCTGGTCAT
CCAGCGGATAGTTAATGATCAGCCCACTGACGCGTTGCGCGAGAAGATTGTGCACCGCCGCTTTACAGGC
TTCGACGCCGCTTCGTTCTACCATCGACACCACCACGCTGGCACCCAGTTGATCGGCGCGAGATTTAATC
GCCGCGACAATTTGCGACGGCGCGTGCAGGGCCAGACTGGAGGTGGCAACGCCAATCAGCAACGACTGTT
TGCCCGCCAGTTGTTGTGCCACGCGGTTGGGAATGTAATTCAGCTCCGCCATCGCCGCTTCCACTTTTTC
CCGCGTTTTCGCAGAAACGTGGCTGGCCTGGTTCACCACGCGGGAAACGGTCTGATAAGAGACACCGGCA
TACTCTGCGACATCGTATAACGTTACTGGTTTCACATTCACCACCCTGAATTGACTCTCTTCCGGGCGCT
ATCATGCCATACCGCGAAAGGTTTTGCGCCATTCGATGGTGTCGCACTGAAGGTCCTCAATCGCACTGGA
AACATCAAGGTCGGTGTTGACAATTAATCATCGGCTCGTATAATGTGTGGAATTGTGAGCGCTCACAATT
ATTTCACTGGAAATTACGCCAGACATCCCTAATAAGGAGGTACC
[584 nt withheld, positions 5689-6272]
Features (pLannotate 1.2.2; 16 found; start..end, strand, type, name):
    922..1797    -  CDS            cfxP: KPPR2_CUPNH - Experimental evidence at protein level: Swiss-Prot protein existence level 1. From Cupriavidus necator (strain ATCC 17699 / DSM 428 / KCTC 22496 / NCIMB 10442 / H16 / Stanier 337) (Ralstonia eutropha).
   1832..1851    -  promoter       H1-2O2 promoter (fragment): doxycycline-inducible variant of the human H1 RNA promoter (Henriksen et al., 2007)
   1857..1875    -  protein_bind   tet operator: tetO; bacterial operator O2 for the tetR and tetA genes tetracycline repressor TetR
   1888..1992    +  promoter       AmpR promoter: bla
   1993..2616    +  CDS            TetR: tetracycline repressor TetR; tetR from transposon Tn10; TetR binds to the tetracycline operator tetO to inhibit transcription. This inhibition can be relieved by adding tetracycline or doxycycline.
   2623..2725    +  promoter       cat promoter: promoter of the E. coli cat gene encoding chloramphenicol acetyltransferase
   2726..3385    +  CDS            CmR: chloramphenicol acetyltransferase; cat; confers resistance to chloramphenicol
   3397..3491    +  terminator     lambda t0 terminator: transcription terminator from phage lambda
   3605..4150    +  rep_origin     p15A ori: Plasmids containing the medium-copy-number p15A origin of replication can be propagated in E. coli cells that contain a second plasmid with the ColE1 origin.
   4238..4293    +  rep_origin     RSF ori (fragment): Plasmids containing the RSF 1030 origin of replication can be propagated in E. coli cells that contain additional plasmids with compatible origins.
   4307..4346    +  terminator     bacterial terminator (fragment): putative bacterial transcription terminator
   4387..5469    -  CDS            lacI: lac repressor; lacI; The lac repressor binds to the lac operator to inhibit transcription in E. coli. This inhibition can be relieved by adding lactose or isopropyl-β-D-thiogalactopyranoside (IPTG).
   5470..5547    -  promoter       lacI promoter: lacI
   5591..5619    +  promoter       tac promoter: strong E. coli promoter; hybrid between the trp and lac UV5 promoters
   5625..5644    +  protein_bind   lac operator (symmetric): The lac repressor binds to the lac operator to inhibit transcription in E. coli. This inhibition can be relieved by adding lactose or isopropyl-β-D-thiogalactopyranoside (IPTG). The symmetric lac operator was optimized for tight binding of lac repressor. lac repressor encoded by lacI
   5689..814     +  CDS            cbbM (across the origin) (sequence withheld): RBL2_RHORU - Also known as cbbL2, rbpL. Experimental evidence at protein level: Swiss-Prot protein existence level 1. RuBisCO catalyzes two reactions: the carboxylation of D- ribulose 1,5-bisphosphate, the primary event in carbon dioxide fixation, as well as the oxidative fragmentation of the pentose substrate. Both reactions occur simultaneously and in competition at the same active site. From Rhodospirillum rubrum.
