[The description below was written by a language model from this plasmid's Addgene catalogue record and pLannotate feature annotations shown in this document.]
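Description:
NP-11-64-1 is a low-copy bacterial expression plasmid built on a p15A-origin backbone and selected with chloramphenicol through a cat promoter-driven chloramphenicol acetyltransferase gene followed by a lambda t0 terminator. The catalogue lists a total size of about 6.3 kb, which matches the sequenced record to within a couple of bases. A short RSF-origin-like fragment annotated near the p15A origin is probably only a partial sequence match rather than a second functional replicon.

The plasmid carries two independently regulated expression units. The first places the Rhodospirillum rubrum Form II rubisco gene (cbbM, also listed as RbcL) under a tac promoter with a symmetric lac operator. A lacI gene with its own promoter is also on the plasmid, so rubisco expression is repressed by LacI and induced with IPTG. The second unit, on the opposite strand, encodes a phosphoribulokinase that matches cfxP from Cupriavidus necator. A tet operator lies just upstream of it, and the promoter there is annotated only as a short fragment resembling a tet-regulated promoter. TetR is expressed constitutively from the AmpR (bla) promoter, so prk is presumably inducible with tetracycline-class compounds.

Phosphoribulokinase makes ribulose 1,5-bisphosphate, the substrate that rubisco carboxylates. According to the record, the plasmid is used to express both enzymes in a Δrpi E. coli strain. The record does not describe the selection logic, but strains of this kind are generally used to couple growth to rubisco activity, and the associated publication maps the rubisco biochemical landscape. This suggests the plasmid serves as the parental construct for functional assays or variant libraries.
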