Addgene plasmid #234359: NP-11-64-1
Purpose: Expressing rubisco and prk in Δrpi
Depositing lab: David Savage. Depositing organization: University of California, Berkeley. Publication: A map of the rubisco biochemical landscape. Prywes N, Phillips NR, Oltrogge LM, Lindner S, Taylor-Kearney LJ, Tsai YC, de Pins B, Cowan AE, Chang HA, Wang RZ, Hall LN, Bellieny-Rabelo D, Nisonoff HM, Weissman RF, Flamholz AI, Ding D, Bhatt AY, Mueller-Cajar O, Shih PM, Milo R, Savage DF. Nature. 2025 Jan 22. doi: 10.1038/s41586-024-08455-0. PubMed 39843747.
Backbone
  Vector backbone: p15A
  Backbone size w/o insert (bp): 4876
  Total vector size (bp): 6274
  Vector type: Bacterial Expression, Synthetic Biology
Growth in bacteria
  Bacterial resistance: Chloramphenicol, 25 μg/mL
  Growth temperature: 37°C
  Growth strain: DH5alpha
  Copy number: Low Copy
Gene/Insert
  Gene/Insert name: R.rubrum rubisco (alt name: RbcL and CbbM)
  Species: Rhodospirillum rubrum
  Insert size (bp): 1398
  GenBank ID: WP_011390153
  Promoter: Ptac
  Cloning method: Gibson Cloning
  Sequencing primers: 5′ AATTGTGAGCGCTCACAAT
Terms and licenses: Academic/Nonprofit Terms; Industry Terms: Not Available to Industry
How to cite: NP-11-64-1 was a gift from David Savage (Addgene plasmid # 234359 ; http://n2t.net/addgene:234359 ; RRID:Addgene_234359)
